Addgene plasmid #183470: pcDNA3.1-Zeo-ssIFNG
Purpose: Expression of the Salmo salar gamma interferon
Depositing lab: Bertrand Collet. Depositing organization: INRAE Jouy-en-Josas. Publication: Isolation and activity of the promoters for STAT1 and 2 in Atlantic salmon Salmo salar. Collins C, Ganne G, Collet B. Fish Shellfish Immunol. 2014 Oct;40(2):644-7. doi: 10.1016/j.fsi.2014.07.025. Epub 2014 Aug 13. PubMed 25128593.
Backbone
  Vector backbone: pcDNA3.1-(-)-Zeo
  Backbone manufacturer: Thermofisher scientific
  Backbone size w/o insert (bp): 5014
  Total vector size (bp): 5489
  Vector type: Mammalian Expression
  Selectable markers: Zeocin
Growth in bacteria
  Bacterial resistance: Ampicillin, 100 μg/mL
  Growth temperature: 37°C
  Growth strain: DH5alpha
  Copy number: High Copy
Gene/Insert
  Gene/Insert name: Salmo salar interferon gamma precursor (alt name: ifng)
  Species: Salmo salar
  Insert size (bp): 543
  GenBank ID: NP_001117030
  Promoter: CMV
  Cloning method: Restriction Enzyme; 5′ cloning site XhoI (not destroyed); 3′ cloning site HindIII (not destroyed)
  Sequencing primers: 5′ GGCTAACTAGAGAACCCACTG; 3′ GGCAACTAGAAGGCACAGTC
Terms and licenses: Academic/Nonprofit Terms; Industry Terms: Not Available to Industry
Depositor comments: Adamek et al Front Immunol. 2021 Feb 24;12:581786. doi: 10.3389/fimmu.2021.581786. eCollection 2021. https://pubmed.ncbi.nlm.nih.gov/33717065/
How to cite: pcDNA3.1-Zeo-ssIFNG was a gift from Bertrand Collet (Addgene plasmid # 183470 ; http://n2t.net/addgene:183470 ; RRID:Addgene_183470)
