[The description below was written by a language model from this plasmid's Addgene catalogue record and pLannotate feature annotations shown in this document.]
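Description:
pcDNA3.1-Zeo-ssIFNG is a mammalian-type expression plasmid built on the commercial pcDNA3.1(-)/Zeo backbone and carrying the coding sequence for the Atlantic salmon (Salmo salar) interferon gamma precursor. The roughly 540 bp ifng insert was placed between the XhoI and HindIII sites of the polylinker, both of which were retained. It sits downstream of the human cytomegalovirus immediate-early enhancer and promoter and upstream of the bovine growth hormone polyadenylation signal, giving strong constitutive transcription in transfected cells. A T7 promoter lies between the CMV promoter and the cloning site and can serve for in vitro transcription or as a sequencing priming site. The annotation software did not label the insert itself, but the unannotated gap between the T7 promoter and the bGH signal corresponds to its position. No epitope tag or reporter is recorded, so the cytokine is presumably produced in native form with its own signal peptide.

In E. coli the plasmid replicates at high copy from a ColE1/pUC-type origin and is selected with ampicillin through the β-lactamase gene. An f1 origin is also present for single-stranded DNA production. Selection of transfected eukaryotic cells relies on the Sh ble gene conferring Zeocin resistance, driven by the SV40 early promoter and the bacterial EM7 promoter in tandem and terminated by the SV40 polyadenylation signal. Short hits annotated as an HIV-1 LTR, lacI, bom and a second ble fragment are most likely incidental backbone matches rather than functional elements. The sequenced record is slightly shorter than the catalogued total size. The construct is intended for expressing salmon interferon gamma, and the associated work concerns STAT1 and STAT2 promoter activity in Atlantic salmon.
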