Features (pLannotate 1.2.2; 20 found; start..end, strand, type, name):
     11..340     +  promoter       SV40 promoter: SV40 enhancer and early promoter
    388..435     +  promoter       EM7 promoter: synthetic bacterial promoter&nbsp
    454..828     +  CDS            BleoR: antibiotic-binding protein; Sh ble from Streptoalloteichus hindustanus; confers resistance to bleomycin, phleomycin, and Zeocin™
    838..963     +  CDS            ble (fragment): BLE_KLEPN - Experimental evidence at protein level: Swiss-Prot protein existence level 1. Binding protein with a strong affinity to the bleomycin family of antibiotics. Binds to CL990; an antimitotic-antibiotic compound. From Klebsiella pneumoniae.
    958..1079    +  polyA_signal   SV40 poly(A) signal: SV40 polyadenylation signal
   1152..1168    -  protein_bind   lac operator: The lac repressor binds to the lac operator to inhibit transcription in E. coli. This inhibition can be relieved by adding lactose or isopropyl-β-D-thiogalactopyranoside (IPTG). lac repressor encoded by lacI
   1176..1206    -  promoter       lac promoter: promoter for the E. coli lac operon
   1221..1242    -  protein_bind   CAP binding site: CAP binding activates transcription in the presence of cAMP. E. coli catabolite activator protein
   1255..1347    -  CDS            lacI (fragment): lac repressor; lacI; The lac repressor binds to the lac operator to inhibit transcription in E. coli. This inhibition can be relieved by adding lactose or isopropyl-β-D-thiogalactopyranoside (IPTG).
   1530..2118    -  rep_origin     ori: high-copy-number ColE1/pMB1/pBR322/pUC origin of replication
   2289..3149    -  CDS            AmpR: β-lactamase; bla; confers resistance to ampicillin, carbenicillin, and related antibiotics
   3150..3254    -  promoter       AmpR promoter: bla
   3313..3365    -  misc_feature   bom (fragment): basis of mobility region from pBR322
   3520..3899    +  enhancer       CMV enhancer: human cytomegalovirus immediate early enhancer
   3900..4103    +  promoter       CMV promoter: human cytomegalovirus (CMV) immediate early promoter
   4099..4132    +  LTR            5' LTR (truncated) (fragment): truncated 5' long terminal repeat (LTR) from HIV-1
   4148..4166    +  promoter       T7 promoter: promoter for bacteriophage T7 RNA polymerase
   4775..4999    +  polyA_signal   bGH poly(A) signal: bovine growth hormone polyadenylation signal
   5003..5024    +  promoter       SV40 promoter (fragment): SV40 enhancer and early promoter
   5045..5473    +  rep_origin     f1 ori (sequence partly withheld): f1 bacteriophage origin of replication; arrow indicates direction of (+) strand synthesis
>Addgene plasmid #183470 | pcDNA3.1-Zeo-ssIFNG | addgene full sequence | sequence record 363543 | Addgene NGS Result
TCTGTGGAATGTGTGTCAGTTAGGGTGTGGAAAGTCCCCAGGCTCCCCAGCAGGCAGAAGTATGCAAAGC
ATGCATCTCAATTAGTCAGCAACCAGGTGTGGAAAGTCCCCAGGCTCCCCAGCAGGCAGAAGTATGCAAA
GCATGCATCTCAATTAGTCAGCAACCATAGTCCCGCCCCTAACTCCGCCCATCCCGCCCCTAACTCCGCC
CAGTTCCGCCCATTCTCCGCCCCATGGCTGACTAATTTTTTTTATTTATGCAGAGGCCGAGGCCGCCTCT
GCCTCTGAGCTATTCCAGAAGTAGTGAGGAGGCTTTTTTGGAGGCCTAGGCTTTTGCAAAAAGCTCCCGG
GAGCTTGTATATCCATTTTCGGATCTGATCAGCACGTGTTGACAATTAATCATCGGCATAGTATATCGGC
ATAGTATAATACGACAAGGTGAGGAACTAAACCATGGCCAAGTTGACCAGTGCCGTTCCGGTGCTCACCG
CGCGCGACGTCGCCGGAGCGGTCGAGTTCTGGACCGACCGGCTCGGGTTCTCCCGGGACTTCGTGGAGGA
CGACTTCGCCGGTGTGGTCCGGGACGACGTGACCCTGTTCATCAGCGCGGTCCAGGACCAGGTGGTGCCG
GACAACACCCTGGCCTGGGTGTGGGTGCGCGGCCTGGACGAGCTGTACGCCGAGTGGTCGGAGGTCGTGT
CCACGAACTTCCGGGACGCCTCCGGGCCGGCCATGACCGAGATCGGCGAGCAGCCGTGGGGGCGGGAGTT
CGCCCTGCGCGACCCGGCCGGCAACTGCGTGCACTTCGTGGCCGAGGAGCAGGACTGACACGTGCTACGA
GATTTCGATTCCACCGCCGCCTTCTATGAAAGGTTGGGCTTCGGAATCGTTTTCCGGGACGCCGGCTGGA
TGATCCTCCAGCGCGGGGATCTCATGCTGGAGTTCTTCGCCCACCCCAACTTGTTTATTGCAGCTTATAA
TGGTTACAAATAAAGCAATAGCATCACAAATTTCACAAATAAAGCATTTTTTTCACTGCATTCTAGTTGT
GGTTTGTCCAAACTCATCAATGTATCTTATCATGTCTGTATACCGTCGACCTCTAGCTAGAGCTTGGCGT
AATCATGGTCATAGCTGTTTCCTGTGTGAAATTGTTATCCGCTCACAATTCCACACAACATACGAGCCGG
AAGCATAAAGTGTAAAGCCTGGGGTGCCTAATGAGTGAGCTAACTCACATTAATTGCGTTGCGCTCACTG
CCCGCTTTCCAGTCGGGAAACCTGTCGTGCCAGCTGCATTAATGAATCGGCCAACGCGCGGGGAGAGGCG
GTTTGCGTATTGGGCGCTCTTCCGCTTCCTCGCTCACTGACTCGCTGCGCTCGGTCGTTCGGCTGCGGCG
AGCGGTATCAGCTCACTCAAAGGCGGTAATACGGTTATCCACAGAATCAGGGGATAACGCAGGAAAGAAC
ATGTGAGCAAAAGGCCAGCAAAAGGCCAGGAACCGTAAAAAGGCCGCGTTGCTGGCGTTTTTCCATAGGC
TCCGCCCCCCTGACGAGCATCACAAAAATCGACGCTCAAGTCAGAGGTGGCGAAACCCGACAGGACTATA
AAGATACCAGGCGTTTCCCCCTGGAAGCTCCCTCGTGCGCTCTCCTGTTCCGACCCTGCCGCTTACCGGA
TACCTGTCCGCCTTTCTCCCTTCGGGAAGCGTGGCGCTTTCTCATAGCTCACGCTGTAGGTATCTCAGTT
CGGTGTAGGTCGTTCGCTCCAAGCTGGGCTGTGTGCACGAACCCCCCGTTCAGCCCGACCGCTGCGCCTT
ATCCGGTAACTATCGTCTTGAGTCCAACCCGGTAAGACACGACTTATCGCCACTGGCAGCAGCCACTGGT
AACAGGATTAGCAGAGCGAGGTATGTAGGCGGTGCTACAGAGTTCTTGAAGTGGTGGCCTAACTACGGCT
ACACTAGAAGAACAGTATTTGGTATCTGCGCTCTGCTGAAGCCAGTTACCTTCGGAAAAAGAGTTGGTAG
CTCTTGATCCGGCAAACAAACCACCGCTGGTAGCGGTGGTTTTTTTGTTTGCAAGCAGCAGATTACGCGC
AGAAAAAAAGGATCTCAAGAAGATCCTTTGATCTTTTCTACGGGGTCTGACGCTCAGTGGAACGAAAACT
CACGTTAAGGGATTTTGGTCATGAGATTATCAAAAAGGATCTTCACCTAGATCCTTTTAAATTAAAAATG
AAGTTTTAAATCAATCTAAAGTATATATGAGTAAACTTGGTCTGACAGTTACCAATGCTTAATCAGTGAG
GCACCTATCTCAGCGATCTGTCTATTTCGTTCATCCATAGTTGCCTGACTCCCCGTCGTGTAGATAACTA
CGATACGGGAGGGCTTACCATCTGGCCCCAGTGCTGCAATGATACCGCGAGACCCACGCTCACCGGCTCC
AGATTTATCAGCAATAAACCAGCCAGCCGGAAGGGCCGAGCGCAGAAGTGGTCCTGCAACTTTATCCGCC
TCCATCCAGTCTATTAATTGTTGCCGGGAAGCTAGAGTAAGTAGTTCGCCAGTTAATAGTTTGCGCAACG
TTGTTGCCATTGCTACAGGCATCGTGGTGTCACGCTCGTCGTTTGGTATGGCTTCATTCAGCTCCGGTTC
CCAACGATCAAGGCGAGTTACATGATCCCCCATGTTGTGCAAAAAAGCGGTTAGCTCCTTCGGTCCTCCG
ATCGTTGTCAGAAGTAAGTTGGCCGCAGTGTTATCACTCATGGTTATGGCAGCACTGCATAATTCTCTTA
CTGTCATGCCATCCGTAAGATGCTTTTCTGTGACTGGTGAGTACTCAACCAAGTCATTCTGAGAATAGTG
TATGCGGCGACCGAGTTGCTCTTGCCCGGCGTCAATACGGGATAATACCGCGCCACATAGCAGAACTTTA
AAAGTGCTCATCATTGGAAAACGTTCTTCGGGGCGAAAACTCTCAAGGATCTTACCGCTGTTGAGATCCA
GTTCGATGTAACCCACTCGTGCACCCAACTGATCTTCAGCATCTTTTACTTTCACCAGCGTTTCTGGGTG
AGCAAAAACAGGAAGGCAAAATGCCGCAAAAAAGGGAATAAGGGCGACACGGAAATGTTGAATACTCATA
CTCTTCCTTTTTCAATATTATTGAAGCATTTATCAGGGTTATTGTCTCATGAGCGGATACATATTTGAAT
GTATTTAGAAAAATAAACAAATAGGGGTTCCGCGCACATTTCCCCGAAAAGTGCCACCTGACGTCGACGG
ATCGGGAGATCTCCCGATCCCCTATGGTGCACTCTCAGTACAATCTGCTCTGATGCCGCATAGTTAAGCC
AGTATCTGCTCCCTGCTTGTGTGTTGGAGGTCGCTGAGTAGTGCGCGAGCAAAATTTAAGCTACAACAAG
GCAAGGCTTGACCGACAATTGCATGAAGAATCTGCTTAGGGTTAGGCGTTTTGCGCTGCTTCGCGATGTA
CGGGCCAGATATACGCGTTGACATTGATTATTGACTAGTTATTAATAGTAATCAATTACGGGGTCATTAG
TTCATAGCCCATATATGGAGTTCCGCGTTACATAACTTACGGTAAATGGCCCGCCTGGCTGACCGCCCAA
CGACCCCCGCCCATTGACGTCAATAATGACGTATGTTCCCATAGTAACGCCAATAGGGACTTTCCATTGA
CGTCAATGGGTGGAGTATTTACGGTAAACTGCCCACTTGGCAGTACATCAAGTGTATCATATGCCAAGTA
CGCCCCCTATTGACGTCAATGACGGTAAATGGCCCGCCTGGCATTATGCCCAGTACATGACCTTATGGGA
CTTTCCTACTTGGCAGTACATCTACGTATTAGTCATCGCTATTACCATGGTGATGCGGTTTTGGCAGTAC
ATCAATGGGCGTGGATAGCGGTTTGACTCACGGGGATTTCCAAGTCTCCACCCCATTGACGTCAATGGGA
GTTTGTTTTGGCACCAAAATCAACGGGACTTTCCAAAATGTCGTAACAACTCCGCCCCATTGACGCAAAT
GGGCGGTAGGCGTGTACGGTGGGAGGTCTATATAAGCAGAGCTCTCTGGCTAACTAGAGAACCCACTGCT
TACTGGCTTATCGAAATTAATACGACTCACTATAGGGAGACCCAAGCTGGCTAGCGTTTAAACGGGCCCT
CTAGACTCGAGATGGATGTGTTATCAAGGGCTGTGATGTGTTTCTGCTTGATGGGCTGGATGACTTTAGG
ATGGAGTAATGCCGCTCAGTACACATCAATTAACATGAAGAGCAACATAGACAAACTGAAGGTCCACTAT
AAGATCTCCAAGGACCAGCTGTTCAACGGAAAACCTGTTTTCCCCAAGGACACGTTTGAGGACAGTGAGC
GGAGGGTGTGGATGAGTGTGGTTCTGGACGTGTATCGGAGTATCTTCAACCAGATGCTGAACCAGACGGG
GGACCAGGAAGTGAGGGAGAGGCTGGACCAGGTCAAGGGGAAGGTTCAGGAGACCCAGAAACACTACTTC
CTGAAAAGGATACCTGAGCTGAGGACACACCTGCAGAACCTGTGGGCCATCGAGACCAGTAACACCACAG
TCCAGGGGAAGGCTCTGTCCGAGTTCATTACCATCTACGAGAAAGCCTCCGAACTGGCCCATAAGAAGGA
CAACCGCAGGAATAGACGACAAGCCCAGAGGCTCAAATCAAGCATCATGTAGAAGCTTAAGTTTAAACCG
CTGATCAGCCTCGACTGTGCCTTCTAGTTGCCAGCCATCTGTTGTTTGCCCCTCCCCCGTGCCTTCCTTG
ACCCTGGAAGGTGCCACTCCCACTGTCCTTTCCTAATAAAATGAGGAAATTGCATCGCATTGTCTGAGTA
GGTGTCATTCTATTCTGGGGGGTGGGGTGGGGCAGGACAGCAAGGGGGAGGATTGGGAAGACAATAGCAG
GCATGCTGGGGATGCGGTGGGCTCTATGGCTTCTGAGGCGGAAAGAACCAGCTGGGGCTCTAGGGGGTAT
CCCC
[124 nt withheld, positions 5045-5168]
C
[91 nt withheld, positions 5170-5260]
A
[49 nt withheld, positions 5262-5310]
CCTTTGACGTTGGAGTCCACGTTCTTT
[37 nt withheld, positions 5338-5374]
ACCCTATCTCGGTCTATTCTTTTGATTTATAAGGGATTTTGCCGATTTCGGCCTATTGGTTAAAAAATGA
GCTGATTTAACAAAAATTTAACGCGAATTAAT
